Addgene plasmid #154599: pEPYC0CM0170
Purpose: Phytobricks Level 0 part
Depositing lab: Nicola Patron. Depositing organization: Earlham Institute. Publication: Rational design of minimal synthetic promoters for plants. Cai YM, Kallam K, Tidd H, Gendarini G, Salzman A, Patron NJ. Nucleic Acids Res. 2020 Aug 28. pii: 5897334. doi: 10.1093/nar/gkaa682. PubMed 32856047.
Backbone
  Vector backbone: pMK
  Vector type: Synthetic Biology
Growth in bacteria
  Bacterial resistance: Kanamycin, 50 μg/mL
  Growth temperature: 37°C
  Growth strain: NEB Stable
  Copy number: High Copy
Gene/Insert
  Gene/Insert name: 35s(ΔbHLH1)
  Species: Synthetic
  Cloning method: Restriction Enzyme; 5′ cloning site Unknown (unknown if destroyed)
Terms and licenses: Academic/Nonprofit Terms; Industry Terms: Not Available to Industry
Depositor comments: Please visit https://www.biorxiv.org/content/10.1101/2020.05.14.095406v1 for bioRxiv preprint.
How to cite: pEPYC0CM0170 was a gift from Nicola Patron (Addgene plasmid # 154599 ; http://n2t.net/addgene:154599 ; RRID:Addgene_154599)
