[The description below was written by a language model from this plasmid's Addgene catalogue record and pLannotate feature annotations shown in this document.]
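Description:
pEPYC0CM0170 is a small (about 2.7 kb) synthetic-biology plasmid that carries a Phytobricks Level 0 part, that is, a single standardized DNA element intended as a building block for hierarchical assembly of plant expression constructs. It is built on the pMK backbone and is propagated in E. coli at high copy number from a ColE1/pUC-type origin. Selection is with kanamycin: an aminoglycoside phosphotransferase (NeoR/KanR) coding sequence is driven by the bla (AmpR) promoter. The remaining annotated backbone elements are a T7 promoter and short fragments of an M13 origin, lacZα, lacI and an RSF origin. These appear to be remnants of the cloning vector rather than functional parts of the design.

The insert is named 35s(ΔbHLH1) and is listed as synthetic. The feature table identifies it as a cauliflower mosaic virus 35S promoter of roughly 335 bp, including the minimal 35S core region at its 3′ end. The name suggests a 35S variant in which a bHLH-type transcription factor binding site has been deleted or altered, but the record does not define the exact change. No coding sequence, reporter or terminator follows the promoter, as expected for a promoter-only Level 0 part.

The plasmid comes from work on the rational design of minimal synthetic promoters for plants. There it would plausibly serve as a promoter module to be combined with reporter and terminator parts, allowing the contribution of individual cis-regulatory elements to 35S activity to be tested. The flanking cloning sites and assembly overhangs are not recorded.
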