Features (pLannotate 1.2.2; 10 found; start..end, strand, type, name):
      3..134     -  rep_origin     M13 ori (fragment): M13 bacteriophage origin of replication; arrow indicates direction of (+) strand synthesis
    155..311     -  CDS            lacZα (fragment): LacZα fragment of β-galactosidase; lacZ fragment
    320..338     +  promoter       T7 promoter: promoter for bacteriophage T7 RNA polymerase
    460..794     +  promoter       CaMV 35S promoter: strong constitutive promoter from cauliflower mosaic virus
    746..792     +  promoter       minimal CaMV 35S promoter: minimal 35S promoter from cauliflower mosaic virus
    833..880     -  CDS            lacI (fragment): lac repressor; lacI; The lac repressor binds to the lac operator to inhibit transcription in E. coli. This inhibition can be relieved by adding lactose or isopropyl-β-D-thiogalactopyranoside (IPTG).
    917..957     -  rep_origin     RSF ori (fragment): Plasmids containing the RSF 1030 origin of replication can be propagated in E. coli cells that contain additional plasmids with compatible origins.
   1035..1623    -  rep_origin     ori: high-copy-number ColE1/pMB1/pBR322/pUC origin of replication
   1797..2591    -  CDS            NeoR/KanR: aminoglycoside phosphotransferase confers resistance to neomycin, kanamycin, and G418 (Geneticin®)
   2592..2696    -  promoter       AmpR promoter: bla
>Addgene plasmid #154599 | pEPYC0CM0170 | depositor full sequence | sequence record 299473 | pEPYC0CM0170 sequence 2719 bps
CTAAATTGTAAGCGTTAATATTTTGTTAAAATTCGCGTTAAATTTTTGTTAAATCAGCTCATTTTTTAAC
CAATAGGCCGAAATCGGCAAAATCCCTTATAAATCAAAAGAATAGACCGAGATAGGGTTGAGTGGCCGCT
ACAGGGCGCTCCCATTCGCCATTCAGGCTGCGCAACTGTTGGGAAGGGCGTTTCGGTGCGGGCCTCTTCG
CTATTACGCCAGCTGGCGAAAGGGGGATGTGCTGCAAGGCGATTAAGTTGGGTAACGCCAGGGTTTTCCC
AGTCACGACGTTGTAAAACGACGGCCAGTGAGCGCGACGTAATACGACTCACTATAGGGCGAATTGAAGG
AAGGCCGTCAAGGCCGCATTCGGTCTCAGGAGGTCAACATGGTGGAGCACGACACTCTGGTCTACTCCAA
AAATGTCAAAGATACAGTCTCAGAAGATCAAAGGGCTATTGAGACTTTTCAACAAAGGATAATTTCGGGA
AACCTCCTCGGATTCCATTGCCCAGCTATCTGTCACTTCATCGAAAGGACAGTAGAAAAGGAAGGTGGCT
CCTACAAATGCCATCATTGCGATAAAGGAAAGGCTATCATTCAAGATCTCTCTGCCGACAGTGGTCCCAA
AGATGGACCCCCACCCACGAGGAGCATCGTGGAAAAAGAAGAGGTTCCAACCACGTCTACAATGATGTGA
CATCTCCACTGACGTAAGGGATGACGCACAATCCCACTATCCTTCGCAAGACCCTTCCTCTATATAAGGA
AGTTCATTTCATTTGGAGAGGACACGCTACTCGAGACCCTCTGGGCCTCATGGGCCTTCCTTTCACTGCC
CGCTTTCCAGTCGGGAAACCTGTCGTGCCAGCTGCATTAACATGGTCATAGCTGTTTCCTTGCGTATTGG
GCGCTCTCCGCTTCCTCGCTCACTGACTCGCTGCGCTCGGTCGTTCGGGTAAAGCCTGGGGTGCCTAATG
AGCAAAAGGCCAGCAAAAGGCCAGGAACCGTAAAAAGGCCGCGTTGCTGGCGTTTTTCCATAGGCTCCGC
CCCCCTGACGAGCATCACAAAAATCGACGCTCAAGTCAGAGGTGGCGAAACCCGACAGGACTATAAAGAT
ACCAGGCGTTTCCCCCTGGAAGCTCCCTCGTGCGCTCTCCTGTTCCGACCCTGCCGCTTACCGGATACCT
GTCCGCCTTTCTCCCTTCGGGAAGCGTGGCGCTTTCTCATAGCTCACGCTGTAGGTATCTCAGTTCGGTG
TAGGTCGTTCGCTCCAAGCTGGGCTGTGTGCACGAACCCCCCGTTCAGCCCGACCGCTGCGCCTTATCCG
GTAACTATCGTCTTGAGTCCAACCCGGTAAGACACGACTTATCGCCACTGGCAGCAGCCACTGGTAACAG
GATTAGCAGAGCGAGGTATGTAGGCGGTGCTACAGAGTTCTTGAAGTGGTGGCCTAACTACGGCTACACT
AGAAGAACAGTATTTGGTATCTGCGCTCTGCTGAAGCCAGTTACCTTCGGAAAAAGAGTTGGTAGCTCTT
GATCCGGCAAACAAACCACCGCTGGTAGCGGTGGTTTTTTTGTTTGCAAGCAGCAGATTACGCGCAGAAA
AAAAGGATCTCAAGAAGATCCTTTGATCTTTTCTACGGGGTCTGACGCTCAGTGGAACGAAAACTCACGT
TAAGGGATTTTGGTCATGAGATTATCAAAAAGGATCTTCACCTAGATCCTTTTAAATTAAAAATGAAGTT
TTAAATCAATCTAAAGTATATATGAGTAAACTTGGTCTGACAGTTATTAGAAAAATTCATCCAGCAGACG
ATAAAACGCAATACGCTGGCTATCCGGTGCCGCAATGCCATACAGCACCAGAAAACGATCCGCCCATTCG
CCGCCCAGTTCTTCCGCAATATCACGGGTGGCCAGCGCAATATCCTGATAACGATCCGCCACGCCCAGAC
GGCCGCAATCAATAAAGCCGCTAAAACGGCCATTTTCCACCATAATGTTCGGCAGGCACGCATCACCATG
GGTCACCACCAGATCTTCGCCATCCGGCATGCTCGCTTTCAGACGCGCAAACAGCTCTGCCGGTGCCAGG
CCCTGATGTTCTTCATCCAGATCATCCTGATCCACCAGGCCCGCTTCCATACGGGTACGCGCACGTTCAA
TACGATGTTTCGCCTGATGATCAAACGGACAGGTCGCCGGGTCCAGGGTATGCAGACGACGCATGGCATC
CGCCATAATGCTCACTTTTTCTGCCGGCGCCAGATGGCTAGACAGCAGATCCTGACCCGGCACTTCGCCC
AGCAGCAGCCAATCACGGCCCGCTTCGGTCACCACATCCAGCACCGCCGCACACGGAACACCGGTGGTGG
CCAGCCAGCTCAGACGCGCCGCTTCATCCTGCAGCTCGTTCAGCGCACCGCTCAGATCGGTTTTCACAAA
CAGCACCGGACGACCCTGCGCGCTCAGACGAAACACCGCCGCATCAGAGCAGCCAATGGTCTGCTGCGCC
CAATCATAGCCAAACAGACGTTCCACCCACGCTGCCGGGCTACCCGCATGCAGGCCATCCTGTTCAATCA
TACTCTTCCTTTTTCAATATTATTGAAGCATTTATCAGGGTTATTGTCTCATGAGCGGATACATATTTGA
ATGTATTTAGAAAAATAAACAAATAGGGGTTCCGCGCACATTTCCCCGAAAAGTGCCAC
